Addgene plasmid #47604: EGFP-hCALML3
Depositing lab: Emanuel Strehler. Depositing organization: Mayo Foundation for Medical Education and Research.
Backbone
  Vector backbone: pEGFP
  Backbone manufacturer: Clontech
  Backbone size w/o insert (bp): 4700
  Modifications to backbone: Modified as described in Rogers et al JBC 2001
  Vector type: Mammalian Expression
Growth in bacteria
  Bacterial resistance: Kanamycin, 50 μg/mL
  Growth temperature: 37°C
  Growth strain: DH5alpha
  Copy number: High Copy
Gene/Insert
  Gene/Insert name: CALML3 (alt names: calmodulin-like 3; CLP)
  Species: H. sapiens (human)
  Entrez Gene: CALML3 (a.k.a. CLP)
  Promoter: CMV
  Tag / fusion protein: EGFP-HA-His (N terminal on backbone)
  Cloning method: Unknown
  Sequencing primers: 5′ EGFP-C; 3′ SV40pA-R
Terms and licenses: Academic/Nonprofit Terms; Industry Terms: Not Available to Industry
How to cite: EGFP-hCALML3 was a gift from Emanuel Strehler (Addgene plasmid # 47604 ; http://n2t.net/addgene:47604 ; RRID:Addgene_47604)
