[The description below was written by a language model from this plasmid's Addgene catalogue record.]
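Description:
EGFP-hCALML3 is a mammalian expression plasmid built on a Clontech pEGFP backbone of about 4.7 kb (without the insert). The record notes that the backbone was modified from the commercial vector but does not detail the changes. It is propagated in E. coli as a high-copy plasmid under kanamycin selection. No feature table accompanies the entry, so elements such as the bacterial origin, any mammalian selection marker and the exact polyadenylation signal are not explicitly documented. However, the listed 3′ sequencing primer anneals in an SV40 polyA region, which suggests that a terminator of that type lies downstream of the insert.

The payload is the human CALML3 coding sequence, encoding calmodulin-like protein 3 (also called CLP), a calmodulin-related protein. Expression is driven by the CMV promoter, a strong constitutive promoter in most mammalian cell lines. The insert is fused downstream of a composite EGFP-HA-His tag supplied by the backbone, so the expressed product carries all three tags at its N-terminus. EGFP allows direct fluorescence visualisation of the fusion protein in cells. The HA epitope supports antibody-based detection or immunoprecipitation, and the polyhistidine stretch permits metal-affinity capture. The cloning method and insert junctions are not recorded.

The record does not state a specific purpose. A construct of this design is suited to transient transfection of mammalian cells to follow CALML3 localisation, confirm its expression, or pull down the tagged protein and its binding partners.
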