>Addgene plasmid #47604 | EGFP-hCALML3 | addgene partial sequence | sequence record 69557 | EGFP-C 5'-CATGGTCCTGCTGGAGTTCGTG-3'
AGTCCGGACTCAGATCCTACCCCTATGATGTGCCTGACTATGCCCACCACCACCACCACCACCTGGTGCC
CAGGGGCAGCAGATCTCGAGCTCAAGCTTCGAATTCTGCAGTCGACGGTACCCACAGGAAACAGACCATG
GCCGACCAGCTGACTGAGGAGCAGGTCACAGAATTCAAGGAGGCCTTCTCCCTGTTTGACAAGGATGGGG
ACGGCTGCATCACCACCCGCGAGCTGGGCACGGTCATGCGGTCCCTGGGCCAGAACCCCACGGAGGCCGA
GCTGCGGGACATGATGAGTGAGATCGACCGGGACGGCAACGGCACCGTGGACTTCCCCGAGTTCCTGGGC
ATGATGGCCAGGAAGATGAAGGACACGGACAACGAGGAGGAGATCCGCGAGGCCTTCCGCGTGTTCGACA
AGGACGGCAACGGCTTCGTCAGCGCCGCCGAGCTGCGACACGTCATGACCCGGCTGGGGGAGAAGCTGAG
TGACGAGGAGGTGGACGAGATGATCCGGGCCGCGGACACGGACGGAGACGGACAGGTGAACTACGAGGAG
TTTGTCCGTGTGCTGGTGTCCAAGTGAGGCCGGCGCCCACCATGCTCCTGGGCGCCCACGCGGCCCACAG
GGCAAGAACCCGGGGGATCCACCGGATCTAGATAACTGATCATAATCAGCCATACCACATTTGTAGAGGT
TTTACTTGCTTTAAAAAACCTCCCACACCTCCCCCTGAACCTGAAACATAAAATGAATGCAATTGTTGTT
GTTAACTTGTTTATTGCAGCTTATAATGGTTACAAATAAAGCAATAGCATCACA
