>Addgene plasmid #47604 | EGFP-hCALML3 | addgene partial sequence | sequence record 69568 | CMV-F 5'-CGCAAATGGGCGGTAGGCGTG-3'
ACCGTCAGATCCGCTAGCGCTACCGGTCGCCACCATGGTGAGCAAGGGCGAGGAGCTGTTCACCGGGGTG
GTGCCCATCCTGGTCGAGCTGGACGGCGACGTAAACGGCCACAAGTTCAGCGTGTCCGGCGAGGGCGAGG
GCGATGCCACCTACGGCAAGCTGACCCTGAAGTTCATCTGCACCACCGGCAAGCTGCCCGTGCCCTGGCC
CACCCTCGTGACCACCCTGACCTACGGCGTGCAGTGCTTCAGCCGCTACCCCGACCACATGAAGCAGCAC
GACTTCTTCAAGTCCGCCATGCCCGAAGGCTACGTCCAGGAGCGCACCATCTTCTTCAAGGACGACGGCA
ACTACAAGACCCGCGCCGAGGTGAAGTTCGAGGGCGACACCCTGGTGAACCGCATCGAGCTGAAGGGCAT
CGACTTCAAGGAGGACGGCAACATCCTGGGGCACAAGCTGGAGTACAACTACAACAGCCACAACGTCTAT
ATCATGGCCGACAAGCAGAAGAACGGCATCAAGGTGAACTTCAAGATCCGCCACAACATCGAGGACGGCA
GCGTGCAGCTCGCCGACCACTACCAGCAGAACACCCCCATCGGCGACGGCCCCGTGCTGCTGCCCGACAA
CCACTACCTGAGCACCCAGTCCGCCCTGAGCAAAGACCCCAACGAGAAGCGCGATCACATGGTCCTGCTG
GAGTTCGTGACCGCCGCCGGGATCACTCTCGGCATGGACGAGCTGTACAAGTCCGGACTCAGATCCTACC
CCTATGATGTGCCTGACTATGCCCACCACCACCACCACCACCTGGTGCCCAGG
